Addgene plasmid #152957: pGBW-m4133508
Purpose: Mammalian expression plasmid for SARS-CoV-2 ORF3a protein
Depositing lab: Ginkgo Bioworks & Benjie Chen. Depositing organization: Ginkgo Bioworks.
Backbone
  Vector backbone: pTwist_CMV_Puro_6
  Backbone size w/o insert (bp): 6080
  Vector type: Mammalian Expression
  Selectable markers: Puromycin
Growth in bacteria
  Bacterial resistance: Ampicillin, 100 μg/mL
  Growth temperature: 37°C
  Growth strain: DH5alpha
  Copy number: High Copy
Gene/Insert
  Gene/Insert name: SARS-CoV-2 ORF3a protein
  Species: Severe acute respiratory syndrome coronavirus 2
  Insert size (bp): 821
  Mutation: wt
  Entrez Gene: ORF3a (a.k.a. GU280_gp03)
  Promoter: CMV
  Tag / fusion protein: Cleavable TEV;6xHis-003 (C terminal on backbone)
  Cloning method: Unknown
Resource information
  A portion of this plasmid was derived from a plasmid made by: GinkgoBioworks
Depositor comments: NCBI reference sequence: YP_009724391.1
How to cite: pGBW-m4133508 was a gift from Ginkgo Bioworks & Benjie Chen (Addgene plasmid # 152957 ; http://n2t.net/addgene:152957 ; RRID:Addgene_152957)
