[The description below was written by a language model from this plasmid's Addgene catalogue record and pLannotate feature annotations shown in this document.]
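Description:
pGBW-m4133508 is a mammalian expression plasmid carrying the wild-type SARS-CoV-2 ORF3a coding sequence in the pTwist_CMV_Puro_6 backbone. It is propagated in E. coli as a high-copy plasmid through a ColE1/pUC-type origin and selected with ampicillin via a full-length β-lactamase (AmpR) gene. The sequenced record is about 7 kb, consistent with the stated backbone plus an insert of roughly 0.8 kb.

Expression of ORF3a is driven by the human cytomegalovirus immediate early enhancer and promoter, a strong constitutive element in most mammalian cell lines, and the transcript is terminated by an SV40 polyadenylation signal. The open reading frame is followed by a backbone-encoded C-terminal tag that the catalogue describes as a TEV-cleavable 6xHis. The feature table annotates the 6xHis sequence a short distance downstream of the ORF3a coding region, but does not separately call the TEV site that presumably occupies the gap. This arrangement allows affinity capture or detection of the protein and, in principle, protease removal of the tag.

A separate cassette uses the human ubiquitin C promoter to express puromycin N-acetyltransferase, ending in a synthetic poly(A) signal, so transfected cells can be enriched or stable lines selected with puromycin. Bacterial terminators (T7, rrnG), additional synthetic poly(A) signals and short β-globin insulator elements flank the units, likely to limit transcriptional read-through and interference between them.

ORF3a is an accessory protein annotated as a viroporin that localises to endosomes and lysosomes and is implicated in virion egress and disruption of autophagy. The plasmid suits transient or stable expression of tagged ORF3a in mammalian cells, for example for localisation, interaction or purification studies, although the record states no specific application beyond expression.
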