Features (pLannotate 1.2.2; 21 found; start..end, strand, type, name):
      1..304     +  enhancer       CMV enhancer: human cytomegalovirus immediate early enhancer
    377..394     -  promoter       CMV promoter (fragment): human cytomegalovirus (CMV) immediate early promoter
    457..508     +  promoter       CMVd2 promoter: truncated human cytomegalovirus (CMV) immediate early promoter that yields moderately reduced expression relative to the full-length promoter
    583..1407    +  CDS            AP3A_SARS2: Experimental evidence at protein level: Swiss-Prot protein existence level 1. Plays a role in virus egress via lysosomal trafficking (PubMed:33157038, PubMed:33422265). Forms homotetrameric ion channels (viroporin) localized at endosomes and lysosomes, that may induce deacidification of lysosomes thereby allowing safe virion egress through lysosomal trafficking (By similarity) (PubMed:33157038, PubMed:33422265). Also blocks formation of autolysosomes through binding and sequestering host TMUB1/HOPS on late endosomes. This prevents fusion of autophagosomes with lysosomes, disrupting autophagy a
   1429..1446    +  CDS            6xHis: 6xHis affinity tag
   1499..1620    -  polyA_signal   SV40 poly(A) signal: SV40 polyadenylation signal
   1643..1712    -  CDS            large T antigen (fragment): large T antigen from SV40 (simian virus 40)
   1735..1781    +  terminator     T7 terminator: transcription terminator for bacteriophage T7 RNA polymerase
   1811..1947    +  terminator     rrnG terminator: transcription terminator from the E. coli ribosomal RNA rrnG operon (Albrechtsen et al., 1991)
   1992..2063    +  misc_feature   3' β-globin insulator: insulator downstream of the human β-globin locus (Farrell et al., 2002)
   2289..2877    -  rep_origin     ori: high-copy-number ColE1/pMB1/pBR322/pUC origin of replication
   3049..3113    -  CDS            bla(M) (fragment): β-lactamase lacking the signal sequence; bla(M); allows cytosolic expression of β-lactamase
   3377..4586    +  promoter       UbC promoter: human ubiquitin C promoter
   4590..5187    +  CDS            PuroR (fragment): puromycin N-acetyltransferase; pac from Streptomyces; confers resistance to puromycin
   5216..5264    +  polyA_signal   poly(A) signal: synthetic polyadenylation signal
   5530..6390    +  CDS            AmpR: β-lactamase; bla; confers resistance to ampicillin, carbenicillin, and related antibiotics
   6403..6539    +  terminator     rrnG terminator: transcription terminator from the E. coli ribosomal RNA rrnG operon (Albrechtsen et al., 1991)
   6691..6762    +  misc_feature   5' β-globin insulator: insulator upstream of the human β-globin locus (Farrell et al., 2002)
   6767..6813    -  terminator     T7 terminator: transcription terminator for bacteriophage T7 RNA polymerase
   6831..6879    -  polyA_signal   poly(A) signal: synthetic polyadenylation signal
   6910..6959    +  enhancer       CMV enhancer (fragment): human cytomegalovirus immediate early enhancer
>Addgene plasmid #152957 | pGBW-m4133508 | addgene full sequence | sequence record 317730 | Addgene NGS Result
CGTTACATAACTTACGGTAAATGGCCCGCCTGGCTGACCGCCCAACGACCCCCGCCCATTGACGTCAATA
ATGACGTATGTTCCCATAGTAACGCCAATAGGGACTTTCCATTGACGTCAATGGGTGGAGTATTTACGGT
AAACTGCCCACTTGGCAGTACATCAAGTGTATCATATGCCAAGTACGCCCCCTATTGACGTCAATGACGG
TAAATGGCCCGCCTGGCATTATGCCCAGTACATGACCTTATGGGACTTTCCTACTTGGCAGTACATCTAC
GTATTAGTCATCGCTATTACCATGCTGATGCGGTTTTGGCAGTACATCAATGGGCGTGGATAGCGGTTTG
ACTCACGGGGATTTCCAAGTCTCCACCCCATTGACGTCAATGGGAGTTTGTTTTGGCACCAAAATCAACG
GGACTTTCCAAAATGTCGTAACAACTCCGCCCCATTGACGCAAATGGGCGGTAGGCGTGTACGGTGGGAG
GTCTATATAAGCAGAGCTGGTTTAGTGAACCGTCAGATCAGATCTTTGTCGATCCTACCATCCACTCGAC
ACACCCGCCAGCGGCCGCCACCATGGATCTGTTTATGCGTATATTCACCATCGGCACGGTTACATTGAAG
CAAGGGGAAATTAAAGACGCAACTCCCAGTGACTTCGTACGGGCGACCGCTACAATTCCGATCCAGGCCA
GCCTCCCTTTTGGATGGCTTATCGTCGGCGTGGCCCTACTGGCTGTGTTTCAGTCGGCATCAAAGATAAT
CACTCTGAAAAAGCGATGGCAGTTAGCCCTTAGCAAAGGTGTGCACTTCGTATGCAATTTGCTGCTCCTG
TTCGTCACCGTTTATTCCCATCTGCTCCTGGTGGCTGCCGGATTGGAGGCACCATTTTTATACCTATACG
CCCTCGTGTATTTTCTGCAATCTATTAACTTCGTCCGCATTATCATGAGACTCTGGCTCTGTTGGAAGTG
CAGGTCTAAAAATCCCTTGTTATATGATGCCAACTACTTCCTGTGTTGGCACACTAACTGCTATGACTAC
TGTATTCCATACAATTCAGTTACCTCCAGTATAGTGATCACATCTGGGGATGGTACGACTTCGCCTATTT
CCGAGCATGACTATCAGATCGGCGGGTACACAGAAAAGTGGGAGAGCGGAGTCAAGGATTGCGTGGTGCT
TCACTCCTATTTCACCAGTGACTACTACCAGCTTTATAGCACACAACTTTCAACAGACACCGGCGTGGAG
CATGTGACTTTTTTCATTTATAATAAAATCGTTGATGAACCGGAGGAACACGTTCAGATACACACTATCG
ACGGCAGCTCTGGTGTCGTCAACCCTGTTATGGAGCCCATTTACGATGAACCAACGACCACAACATCTGT
ACCTCTGGAAAACCTTTACTTTCAGTCGCACCATCACCATCACCATTAAGCTAGCTTGACTGACTGAGAT
ACAGCGTACCTTCAGCTCACAGACATGATAAGATACATTGATGAGTTTGGACAAACCACAACTAGAATGC
AGTGAAAAAAATGCTTTATTTGTGAAATTTGTGATGCTATTGCTTTATTTGTAACCATTATAAGCTGCAA
TAAACAAGTTAACAACAACAATTGCATTCATTTTATGTTTCAGGTTCAGGGGGAGGTGTGGGAGGTTTTT
TAAAGCAAGTAAAACCTCTACAAATGTGGTATTGGCCCATCTCTATCGGTATCGTAGCATAACCCCTTGG
GGCCTCTAAACGGGTCTTGAGGGGTTTTTTGTGCCCCTCGGGCCGGATTGCTATCTACCGGCATTGGCGC
AGAAAAAAATGCCTGATGCGACGCTGCGCGTCTTATACTCCCACATATGCCAGATTCAGCAACGGATACG
GCTTCCCCAACTTGCCCACTTCCATACGTGTCCTCCTTACCAGAAATTTATCCTTAAGGTCGTCAGCTAT
CCTGCAGGCGATCTCTCGATTTCGATCAAGACATTCCTTTAATGGTCTTTTCTGGACACCACTAGGGGTC
AGAAGTAGTTCATCAAACTTTCTTCCCTCCCTAATCTCATTGGTTACCTTGGGCTATCGAAACTTAATTA
ACCAGTCAAGTCAGCTACTTGGCGAGATCGACTTGTCTGGGTTTCGACTACGCTCAGAATTGCGTCAGTC
AAGTTCGATCTGGTCCTTGCTATTGCACCCGTTCTCCGATTACGAGTTTCATTTAAATCATGTGAGCAAA
AGGCCAGCAAAAGGCCAGGAACCGTAAAAAGGCCGCGTTGCTGGCGTTTTTCCATAGGCTCCGCCCCCCT
GACGAGCATCACAAAAATCGACGCTCAAGTCAGAGGTGGCGAAACCCGACAGGACTATAAAGATACCAGG
CGTTTCCCCCTGGAAGCTCCCTCGTGCGCTCTCCTGTTCCGACCCTGCCGCTTACCGGATACCTGTCCGC
CTTTCTCCCTTCGGGAAGCGTGGCGCTTTCTCATAGCTCACGCTGTAGGTATCTCAGTTCGGTGTAGGTC
GTTCGCTCCAAGCTGGGCTGTGTGCACGAACCCCCCGTTCAGCCCGACCGCTGCGCCTTATCCGGTAACT
ATCGTCTTGAGTCCAACCCGGTAAGACACGACTTATCGCCACTGGCAGCAGCCACTGGTAACAGGATTAG
CAGAGCGAGGTATGTAGGCGGTGCTACAGAGTTCTTGAAGTGGTGGCCTAACTACGGCTACACTAGAAGA
ACAGTATTTGGTATCTGCGCTCTGCTGAAGCCAGTTACCTTCGGAAAAAGAGTTGGTAGCTCTTGATCCG
GCAAACAAACCACCGCTGGTAGCGGTGGTTTTTTTGTTTGCAAGCAGCAGATTACGCGCAGAAAAAAAGG
ATCTCAAGAAGATCCTTTGATCTTTTCTACGGGGTCTGACGCTCAGTGGAACGAAAACTCACGTTAAGGG
ATTTTGGTCATGAGATTATCAAAAAGGATCTTCACCTAGATCCTTTTAAATTAAAAATGAAGTTTTAAAT
CAATCTAAAGTATATATGAGTAAACTTGGTCTGACAGTTACCAATGCTTAATCAGTGAGGCACCTATCTC
AGCGATCTGTCTATTTCGTTCATCCATAGTTGCATTTAAATTTCCGAACTCTCCAAGGCCCTCGTCGGAA
AATCTTCAAACCTTTCGTCCGATCCATCTTGCAGGCTACCTCTCGAACGAACTATCGCAAGTCTCTTGGC
CGGCCTTGCGCCTTGGCTATTGCTTGGCAGCGCCTATCGCCAGGTATTACTCCAATCCCGAATATCCGAG
ATCGGGATCACCCGAGAGAAGTTCAACCTACATCCTCAATCCCGATCTATCCGAGATCCGAGGAATATCG
AAATCGGGGCGCGCCTGGCCTCCGCGCCGGGTTTTGGCGCCTCCCGCGGGCGCCCCCCTCGTCACGGCGA
GCGCTGCCACGTCAGACGAAGGGCGCAGGAGCGTCCTGATCCTTCCGCCCGGACGCTCAGGACAGCGGCC
CGCTGCTCATAAGACTCGGCCTTAGAACCCCAGTATCAGCAGAAGGACATTTTAGGACGGGACTTGGGTG
ACTCTAGGGCACTGGTTTTCTTTCCAGAGAGCGGAACAGGCGAGGAAAAGTAGTCCCTTCTCGGCGATTC
TGCGGAGGGATCTCCGTGGGGCGGTGAACGCCGATGATTATATAAGGACGCGCCGGGTGTGGCACAGCTA
GTTCCGTCGCAGCCGGGATTTGGGTCGCGGTTCTTGTTTGTGGATCGCTGTGATCGTCACTTGGTGAGTA
GCGGGCTGCTGGGCTGGCCGGGGCTTTCGTGGCCGCCGGGCCGCTCGGTGGGACGGAAGCGTGTGGAGAG
ACCGCCAAGGGCTGTAGTCTGGGTCCGCGAGCAAGGTTGCCCTGAACTGGGGGTTGGGGGGAGCGCAGCA
AAATGGCGGCTGTTCCCGAGTCTTGAATGGAAGACGCTTGTGAGGCGGGCTGTGAGGTCGTTGAAACAAG
GTGGGGGGCATGGTGGGCGGCAAGAACCCAAGGTCTTGAGCCCTTCGCTAATGCGGGAAAGCTCTTATTC
GGGTGAGATGGGCTGGGCACCATCTGGGGACCCTGACGTGAAGTTTGTCACTGACTGGAGAACTCGGTTT
GTCGTCTGTTGCGGGGGCGGCAGTTATGGCGGTGCCGTTGGGCAGTGCACCCGTACCTTTGGGAGCGCGC
GCCCTCGTCGTGTCGTGACGTCACCCGTTCTGTTGGCTTATAATGCAGGGTGGGGCCACCTGCCGGTAGG
TGTGCGGTAGGCTTTTCTCCGTCGCAGGACGCAGGGTTCGGGCCTAGGGTAGGCTCTCCTGAATCGACAG
GCGCCGGACCTCTGGTGAGGGGAGGGATAAGTGAGGCGTCAGTTTCTTTGGTCGGTTTTATGTACCTATC
TTCTTAAGTAGCTGAAGCTCCGGTTTTGAACTATGCGCTCGGGGTTGGCGAGTGTGTTTTGTGAAGTTTT
TTAGGCACCTTTTGAAATGTAATCATTTGGGTCAATATGTAATTTTCAGTGTTAGACTTGTAAATTGTCC
GCTAAATTCTGGCCGTTTTTGGCTTTTTTGTTAGACAACATGACCGAGTACAAGCCCACGGTGCGCCTCG
CCACCCGCGACGACGTCCCCAGGGCCGTACGCACCCTCGCCGCCGCGTTCGCCGACTACCCCGCCACGCG
CCACACCGTCGATCCGGACCGCCACATCGAGCGGGTCACCGAGCTGCAAGAACTCTTCCTCACGCGCGTC
GGGCTCGACATCGGCAAGGTGTGGGTCGCGGACGACGGCGCCGCGGTGGCGGTCTGGACCACGCCGGAGA
GCGTCGAAGCGGGGGCGGTGTTCGCCGAGATCGGCCCGCGCATGGCCGAGTTGAGCGGTTCCCGGCTGGC
CGCGCAGCAACAGATGGAGGGCCTCCTGGCGCCGCACCGGCCCAAGGAGCCCGCGTGGTTCCTGGCCACC
GTCGGCGTCTCGCCCGACCACCAGGGCAAGGGTCTGGGCAGCGCCGTCGTGCTCCCCGGAGTGGAGGCCG
CCGAGCGCGCCGGGGTGCCCGCCTTCCTGGAGACCTCCGCGCCCCGCAACCTCCCCTTCTACGAGCGGCT
CGGCTTCACCGTCACCGCCGACGTCGAGGTGCCCGAAGGACCGCGCACCTGGTGCATGACCCGCAAGCCC
GGTGCCTAGGCTAGTATGTAAGCCTAGTCTTAGATAATAAAATCGCTATCCATCGAAGATGGATGTGTGT
TGGTTTTTTGTGTGTGTAACGCTAGGCGCGCCTGGTGTACCGAGAACGATCCTCTCAGTGCGAGTCTCGA
CGATCCATATCGTTGCTTGGCAGTCAGCCAGTCGGAATCCAGCTTGGGACCCAGGAAGTCCAATCGTCAG
ATATTGTACTCAAGCCTGGTCACGGCAGCGTACCGATCTGTTTAAACCTAGATATTGATAGTCTGATCGG
TCAACGTATAATCGAGTCCTAGCTTTTGCAAACATCTATCAAGAGACAGGATCAGCAGGAGGCTTTCGCA
TGAGTATTCAACATTTCCGTGTCGCCCTTATTCCCTTTTTTGCGGCATTTTGCCTTCCTGTTTTTGCTCA
CCCAGAAACGCTGGTGAAAGTAAAAGATGCTGAAGATCAGTTGGGTGCGCGAGTGGGTTACATCGAACTG
GATCTCAACAGCGGTAAGATCCTTGAGAGTTTTCGCCCCGAAGAACGCTTTCCAATGATGAGCACTTTTA
AAGTTCTGCTATGTGGCGCGGTATTATCCCGTATTGACGCCGGGCAAGAGCAACTCGGTCGCCGCATACA
CTATTCTCAGAATGACTTGGTTGAGTATTCACCAGTCACAGAAAAGCATCTTACGGATGGCATGACAGTA
AGAGAATTATGCAGTGCTGCCATAACCATGAGTGATAACACTGCGGCCAACTTACTTCTGACAACGATTG
GAGGACCGAAGGAGCTAACCGCTTTTTTGCACAACATGGGGGATCATGTAACTCGCCTTGATCGTTGGGA
ACCGGAGCTGAATGAAGCCATACCAAACGACGAGCGTGACACCACGATGCCTGTAGCAATGGCAACAACC
TTGCGTAAACTATTAACTGGCGAACTACTTACTCTAGCTTCCCGGCAACAGTTGATAGACTGGATGGAGG
CGGATAAAGTTGCAGGACCACTTCTGCGCTCGGCCCTTCCGGCTGGCTGGTTTATTGCTGATAAATCTGG
AGCCGGTGAGCGTGGGTCTCGCGGTATCATTGCAGCACTGGGGCCAGATGGTAAGCCCTCCCGTATCGTA
GTTATCTACACGACGGGGAGTCAGGCAACTATGGATGAACGAAATAGACAGATCGCTGAGATAGGTGCCT
CACTGATTAAGCATTGGTAACCGATTCTAGGTGCATTGGCGCAGAAAAAAATGCCTGATGCGACGCTGCG
CGTCTTATACTCCCACATATGCCAGATTCAGCAACGGATACGGCTTCCCCAACTTGCCCACTTCCATACG
TGTCCTCCTTACCAGAAATTTATCCTTAAGATCCCGAATCGTTTAAACTCGACTCTGGCTCTATCGAATC
TCCGTCGTTTCGAGCTTACGCGAACAGCCGTGGCGCTCATTTGCTCGTCGGGCATCGAATCTCGTCAGCT
ATCGTCAGCTTACCTTTTTGGCAGCGATCGCGGCTCCCGACATCTTGGACCATTAGCTCCACAGGTATCT
TCTTCCCTCTAGTGGTCATAACAGCAGCTTCAGCTACCTCTCAATTCAAAAAACCCCTCAAGACCCGTTT
AGAGGCCCCAAGGGGTTATGCTATCAATCGTTGCGTTACACACACAAAAAACCAACACACATCCATCTTC
GATGGATAGCGATTTTATTATCTAACTGCTGATCGAGTGTAGCCAGATCTAGTAATCAATTACGGGGTCA
TTAGTTCATAGCCCATATATGGAGTTCCG
